Addgene plasmid #188708: phU6 NFATC2
Purpose: sgRNA plasmid encoding hU6 promoter driving an anti-NFATC2 sgRNA
Depositing lab: David Tobin. Depositing organization: Duke University. Publication: Macrophage NFATC2 mediates angiogenic signaling during mycobacterial infection. Brewer WJ, Xet-Mull AM, Yu A, Sweeney MI, Walton EM, Tobin DM. Cell Rep. 2022 Dec 13;41(11):111817. doi: 10.1016/j.celrep.2022.111817. PubMed 36516756.
Backbone
  Vector backbone: phU6
  Vector type: CRISPR, Synthetic Biology
Growth in bacteria
  Bacterial resistance: Kanamycin, 50 μg/mL
  Growth temperature: 37°C
  Growth strain: DH5alpha
  Copy number: High Copy
Gene/Insert
  Gene/Insert name: NFATC2 sgRNA
  gRNA/shRNA sequence: GACACCGGCGAGGGGTCA
  Species: Synthetic
  Cloning method: Restriction Enzyme; 5′ cloning site BbsI (destroyed during cloning)
Terms and licenses: Academic/Nonprofit Terms; Industry Terms: Not Available to Industry
How to cite: phU6 NFATC2 was a gift from David Tobin (Addgene plasmid # 188708 ; http://n2t.net/addgene:188708 ; RRID:Addgene_188708)
