[The description below was written by a language model from this plasmid's Addgene catalogue record and pLannotate feature annotations shown in this document.]
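Description:
phU6 NFATC2 is a small (about 3.5 kb) CRISPR guide RNA expression plasmid built on the phU6 backbone, designed to produce a single sgRNA directed against NFATC2. The payload is a human U6 RNA polymerase III promoter placed directly upstream of a synthetic spacer and the Streptococcus pyogenes Cas9 gRNA scaffold, so that transcription yields a complete guide able to load into SpCas9 or its derivatives. The spacer was inserted by restriction cloning into a BbsI site, which was destroyed in the process, as is usual for oligo-based guide cloning. The plasmid carries no Cas9 coding sequence, so the nuclease or a Cas9-based effector must be provided from a separate construct; the record does not say which Cas9 variant it was paired with.

The rest of the plasmid resembles a pBluescript-style cloning vector. The U6–sgRNA cassette sits between opposing T7 and T3 promoters within an interrupted lacZα region, accompanied by the lac promoter, lac operator, CAP binding site and a lacI fragment; these are leftover cloning-vector elements rather than functional parts of the design. A high-copy ColE1/pUC-type origin supports replication in E. coli, and an f1 origin allows single-stranded DNA production. Selection relies on the Tn5 NeoR/KanR aminoglycoside phosphotransferase gene, which is preceded by both the bacterial AmpR (bla) promoter, giving kanamycin resistance in bacteria, and the SV40 enhancer/early promoter, which could in principle confer G418 resistance in mammalian cells. The associated publication concerns macrophage NFATC2 in angiogenic signalling during mycobacterial infection, consistent with use of this guide to perturb NFATC2 in that setting.
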