Features (pLannotate 1.2.2; 14 found; start..end, strand, type, name):
     30..458     -  rep_origin     f1 ori (sequence partly withheld): f1 bacteriophage origin of replication; arrow indicates direction of (+) strand synthesis
    463..618     -  CDS            lacZα (fragment): LacZα fragment of β-galactosidase; lacZ fragment
    626..644     +  promoter       T7 promoter: promoter for bacteriophage T7 RNA polymerase
    696..936     +  promoter       U6 promoter: RNA polymerase III promoter for human U6 snRNA
    964..1039    +  misc_RNA       gRNA scaffold: guide RNA scaffold for the Streptococcus pyogenes CRISPR/Cas9 system
   1095..1113    -  promoter       T3 promoter: promoter for bacteriophage T3 RNA polymerase
   1158..1174    -  protein_bind   lac operator: The lac repressor binds to the lac operator to inhibit transcription in E. coli. This inhibition can be relieved by adding lactose or isopropyl-β-D-thiogalactopyranoside (IPTG). lac repressor encoded by lacI
   1182..1212    -  promoter       lac promoter: promoter for the E. coli lac operon
   1227..1248    -  protein_bind   CAP binding site: CAP binding activates transcription in the presence of cAMP. E. coli catabolite activator protein
   1261..1353    -  CDS            lacI (fragment): lac repressor; lacI; The lac repressor binds to the lac operator to inhibit transcription in E. coli. This inhibition can be relieved by adding lactose or isopropyl-β-D-thiogalactopyranoside (IPTG).
   1536..2124    -  rep_origin     ori: high-copy-number ColE1/pMB1/pBR322/pUC origin of replication
   2201..2995    -  CDS            NeoR/KanR: aminoglycoside phosphotransferase from Tn5; aph(3')-II (or nptII); confers resistance to neomycin, kanamycin, and G418 (Geneticin®)
   3030..3387    -  promoter       SV40 promoter: SV40 enhancer and early promoter
   3389..3493    -  promoter       AmpR promoter: bla
>Addgene plasmid #188708 | phU6 NFATC2 | addgene full sequence | sequence record 370672 | Addgene NGS Result
CTAAATTGTAAGCGTTAATATTTTGTTAAAATTCGCGTTAAATTTTTGTTAAATCAGCTCATTTTTTAAC
CAATAGGCCGAAATCGGCAAAATCCCTTATAAATCAAAAGAATAGACCGAGATAGGGT
[37 nt withheld, positions 129-165]
AAAGAACGTGGACTCCAACGTCAAAGG
[49 nt withheld, positions 193-241]
T
[91 nt withheld, positions 243-333]
G
[124 nt withheld, positions 335-458]
CCCATTCGCCATTCAGGCTGCGCAACTGTTGGGAAGGGCGATCGGTGCGGGCCTCTTCGCTATTACGCCA
GCTGGCGAAAGGGGGATGTGCTGCAAGGCGATTAAGTTGGGTAACGCCAGGGTTTTCCCAGTCACGACGT
TGTAAAACGACGGCCAGTGAGCGCGCGTAATACGACTCACTATAGGGCGAATTGGGTACCCGTCTCACAG
GCGGATCGATCCAAGGTCGGGCAGGAAGAGGGCCTATTTCCCATGATTCCTTCATATTTGCATATACGAT
ACAAGGCTGTTAGAGAGATAATTGGAATTAATTTGACTGTAAACACAAAGATATTAGTACAAAATACGTG
ACGTAGAAAGTAATAATTTCTTGGGTAGTTTGCAGTTTTAAAATTATGTTTTAAAATGGACTATCATATG
CTTACCGTAACTTGAAAGTATTTCGATTTCTTGGCTTTATATATCTTGTGGAAAGGACGAAACACCGGAC
ACCGGCGAGGGGTCAGTTTTAGAGCTAGAAATAGCAAGTTAAAATAAGGCTAGTCCGTTATCAACTTGAA
AAAGTGGCACCGAGTCGGTGCTTTTTTTCTCCGCTGAGCGTACTGAGACGCCGCGGTGGAGCTCCAGCTT
TTGTTCCCTTTAGTGAGGGTTAATTGCGCGCTTGGCGTAATCATGGTCATAGCTGTTTCCTGTGTGAAAT
TGTTATCCGCTCACAATTCCACACAACATACGAGCCGGAAGCATAAAGTGTAAAGCCTGGGGTGCCTAAT
GAGTGAGCTAACTCACATTAATTGCGTTGCGCTCACTGCCCGCTTTCCAGTCGGGAAACCTGTCGTGCCA
GCTGCATTAATGAATCGGCCAACGCGCGGGGAGAGGCGGTTTGCGTATTGGGCGCTCTTCCGCTTCCTCG
CTCACTGACTCGCTGCGCTCGGTCGTTCGGCTGCGGCGAGCGGTATCAGCTCACTCAAAGGCGGTAATAC
GGTTATCCACAGAATCAGGGGATAACGCAGGAAAGAACATGTGAGCAAAAGGCCAGCAAAAGGCCAGGAA
CCGTAAAAAGGCCGCGTTGCTGGCGTTTTTCCATAGGCTCCGCCCCCCTGACGAGCATCACAAAAATCGA
CGCTCAAGTCAGAGGTGGCGAAACCCGACAGGACTATAAAGATACCAGGCGTTTCCCCCTGGAAGCTCCC
TCGTGCGCTCTCCTGTTCCGACCCTGCCGCTTACCGGATACCTGTCCGCCTTTCTCCCTTCGGGAAGCGT
GGCGCTTTCTCATAGCTCACGCTGTAGGTATCTCAGTTCGGTGTAGGTCGTTCGCTCCAAGCTGGGCTGT
GTGCACGAACCCCCCGTTCAGCCCGACCGCTGCGCCTTATCCGGTAACTATCGTCTTGAGTCCAACCCGG
TAAGACACGACTTATCGCCACTGGCAGCAGCCACTGGTAACAGGATTAGCAGAGCGAGGTATGTAGGCGG
TGCTACAGAGTTCTTGAAGTGGTGGCCTAACTACGGCTACACTAGAAGAACAGTATTTGGTATCTGCGCT
CTGCTGAAGCCAGTTACCTTCGGAAAAAGAGTTGGTAGCTCTTGATCCGGCAAACAAACCACCGCTGGTA
GCGGTGGTTTTTTTGTTTGCAAGCAGCAGATTACGCGCAGAAAAAAAGGATCTCAAGAAGATCCTTTGAT
CTTTTCTACGGGGTCTGACGCTCAGTGGAACGAAAACTCACGTTAAGGGATTTTGGTCATGATCAGAAGA
ACTCGTCAAGAAGGCGATAGAAGGCGATGCGCTGCGAATCGGGAGCGGCGATACCGTAAAGCACGAGGAA
GCGGTCAGCCCATTCGCCGCCAAGCTCTTCAGCAATATCACGGGTAGCCAACGCTATGTCCTGATAGCGG
TCCGCCACACCCAGCCGGCCACAGTCGATGAATCCAGAAAAGCGGCCATTTTCCACCATGATATTCGGCA
AGCAGGCATCGCCATGGGTCACGACGAGATCCTCGCCGTCGGGCATGCTCGCCTTGAGCCTGGCGAACAG
TTCGGCTGGCGCGAGCCCCTGATGCTCTTCGTCCAGATCATCCTGATCGACAAGACCGGCTTCCATCCGA
GTACGTGCTCGCTCGATGCGATGTTTCGCTTGGTGGTCGAATGGGCAGGTAGCCGGATCAAGCGTATGCA
GCCGCCGCATTGCATCAGCCATGATGGATACTTTCTCGGCAGGAGCAAGGTGAGATGACAGGAGATCCTG
CCCCGGCACTTCGCCCAATAGCAGCCAGTCCCTTCCCGCTTCAGTGACAACGTCGAGCACAGCTGCGCAA
GGAACGCCCGTCGTGGCCAGCCACGATAGCCGCGCTGCCTCGTCTTGCAGTTCATTCAGGGCACCGGACA
GGTCGGTCTTGACAAAAAGAACCGGGCGCCCCTGCGCTGACAGCCGGAACACGGCGGCATCAGAGCAGCC
GATTGTCTGTTGTGCCCAGTCATAGCCGAATAGCCTCTCCACCCAAGCGGCCGGAGAACCTGCGTGCAAT
CCATCTTGTTCAATCATGCGAAACGATCCTCATCCTGTCTCTTGATCGATCTTTGCAAAAGCCTAGGCCT
CCAAAAAAGCCTCCTCACTACTTCTGGAATAGCTCAGAGGCCGAGGCGGCCTCGGCCTCTGCATAAATAA
AAAAAATTAGTCAGCCATGGGGCGGAGAATGGGCGGAACTGGGCGGAGTTAGGGGCGGGATGGGCGGAGT
TAGGGGCGGGACTATGGTTGCTGACTAATTGAGATGCATGCTTTGCATACTTCTGCCTGCTGGGGAGCCT
GGGGACTTTCCACACCTGGTTGCTGACTAATTGAGATGCATGCTTTGCATACTTCTGCCTGCTGGGGAGC
CTGGGGACTTTCCACACCCTAACTGACACACATTCCACAGCTGGTTCTTTCCGCCTCAGGACTCTTCCTT
TTTCAATATTATTGAAGCATTTATCAGGGTTATTGTCTCATGAGCGGATACATATTTGAATGTATTTAGA
AAAATAAACAAATAGGGGTTCCGCGCACATTTCCCCGAAAAGTGCCAC
